>Addgene plasmid #56251 | mIFP12-Farnesyl-5 | addgene full sequence | sequence record 248146 | Addgene NGS Result
GGTGTTGGGTCGTTTGTTCATAAACGCGGGGTTCGGTCCCAGGGCTGGCACTCTGTCGATACCCCACCGA
GACCCCATTGGGGCCAATACGCCCGCGTTTCTTCCTTTTCCCCACCCCACCCCCCAAGTTCGGGTGAAGG
CCCAGGGCTCGCAGCCAACGTCGGGGCGGCAGGCCCTGCCATAGCCTCAGGTTACTCATATATACTTTAG
ATTGATTTAAAACTTCATTTTTAATTTAAAAGGATCTAGGTGAAGATCCTTTTTGATAATCTCATGACCA
AAATCCCTTAACGTGAGTTTTCGTTCCACTGAGCGTCAGACCCCGTAGAAAAGATCAAAGGATCTTCTTG
AGATCCTTTTTTTCTGCGCGTAATCTGCTGCTTGCAAACAAAAAAACCACCGCTACCAGCGGTGGTTTGT
TTGCCGGATCAAGAGCTACCAACTCTTTTTCCGAAGGTAACTGGCTTCAGCAGAGCGCAGATACCAAATA
CTGTTCTTCTAGTGTAGCCGTAGTTAGGCCACCACTTCAAGAACTCTGTAGCACCGCCTACATACCTCGC
TCTGCTAATCCTGTTACCAGTGGCTGCTGCCAGTGGCGATAAGTCGTGTCTTACCGGGTTGGACTCAAGA
CGATAGTTACCGGATAAGGCGCAGCGGTCGGGCTGAACGGGGGGTTCGTGCACACAGCCCAGCTTGGAGC
GAACGACCTACACCGAACTGAGATACCTACAGCGTGAGCTATGAGAAAGCGCCACGCTTCCCGAAGGGAG
AAAGGCGGACAGGTATCCGGTAAGCGGCAGGGTCGGAACAGGAGAGCGCACGAGGGAGCTTCCAGGGGGA
AACGCCTGGTATCTTTATAGTCCTGTCGGGTTTCGCCACCTCTGACTTGAGCGTCGATTTTTGTGATGCT
CGTCAGGGGGGCGGAGCCTATGGAAAAACGCCAGCAACGCGGCCTTTTTACGGTTCCTGGCCTTTTGCTG
GCCTTTTGCTCACATGTTCTTTCCTGCGTTATCCCCTGATTCTGTGGATAACCGTATTACCGCCATGCAT
TAGTTATTAATAGTAATCAATTACGGGGTCATTAGTTCATAGCCCATATATGGAGTTCCGCGTTACATAA
CTTACGGTAAATGGCCCGCCTGGCTGACCGCCCAACGACCCCCGCCCATTGACGTCAATAATGACGTATG
TTCCCATAGTAACGCCAATAGGGACTTTCCATTGACGTCAATGGGTGGAGTATTTACGGTAAACTGCCCA
CTTGGCAGTACATCAAGTGTATCATATGCCAAGTACGCCCCCTATTGACGTCAATGACGGTAAATGGCCC
GCCTGGCATTATGCCCAGTACATGACCTTATGGGACTTTCCTACTTGGCAGTACATCTACGTATTAGTCA
TCGCTATTACCATGGTGATGCGGTTTTGGCAGTACATCAATGGGCGTGGATAGCGGTTTGACTCACGGGG
ATTTCCAAGTCTCCACCCCATTGACGTCAATGGGAGTTTGTTTTGGCACCAAAATCAACGGGACTTTCCA
AAATGTCGTAACAACTCCGCCCCATTGACGCAAATGGGCGGTAGGCGTGTACGGTGGGAGGTCTATATAA
GCAGAGCTGGTTTAGTGAACCGTCAGATCCGCTAGCGCTACCGGTCGCCACCATGTCGGTACCGCTGACT
ACCTCAGCATTCGGCCACGCGTTTCTGGCTAACTGTGAACGCGAGCAGATCCACCTGGCGGGCTCCATTC
AGCCGCACGGTATCCTGCTGGCTGTGAAAGAGCCGGACAACGTGGTGATCCAGGCTTCTATTAACGCTGC
GGAGTTCCTGAACACCAACTCTGTTGTTGGCCGTCCGCTGCGTGACCTGGGCGGCGATCTGCCTTTGCAG
ATCCTGCCGCACCTGAACGGCCCGCTGCACCTGGCTCCGATGACCCTGCGTTGTACCGTGGGTTCTCCGC
CGCGTCGTGTGGACTGTACCATTCATCGTCCGTCTAACGGCGGCCTGATCGTAGAACTGGAACCAGCAAC
CAAGACCACTAACATTGCGCCGGCTCTGGACGGTGCGTTTCATCGTATCACTTCTTCATCCTCCCTGATG
GGCCTGTGTGACGAAACCGCGACTATTATCCGTGAGATTACTGGCTACGACCGTGTGATGGTAGTACGTT
TCGATGAAGAGGGTAATGGCGAAATTCTGTCCGAACGTCGTCGTGCGGACCTGGAAGCGTTCCTGGGTAA
CCGCTACCCGGCGTCTACTATTCCGCAGATCGCTCGTCGCCTGTACGAACATAACCGTGTTCGCCTGCTG
GTAGATGTGAACTATACTCCGGTTCCGCTACAGCCGCGCATCAGCCCGCTGAACGGTCGTGATCTGGATA
TGTCCCTGTCTTGCCTGCGCTCTATGTCCCCGATCCACCAGAAATACATGCAGGACATGGGCGTTGGCGC
GACCCTGGTTTGCTCTCTGATGGTGTCTGGTCGTCTGTGGGGTCTGATCGCTTGCCACCACTACGAACCG
CGCTTCGTTCCGTTCCACATTCGCGCTGCTGGCGAAGCGCTGGCGGAAACTTGTGCGATCCGCATCGCGA
CGCTGGAGAGCTTTGCACAGTCTCAGTCCAAAGGTGGCGGAAGCGGCGGCGGAAGCGGTGGCGGAAGTTC
CGGACTCAGATCTAAGCTGAACCCTCCTGATGAGAGTGGCCCCGGCTGCATGAGCTGCAAGTGTGTGCTC
TCCTGAGAATTCTGCAGTCGACGGTACCGCGGGCCCGGGATCCACCGGATCTAGATAACTGATCATAATC
AGCCATACCACATTTGTAGAGGTTTTACTTGCTTTAAAAAACCTCCCACACCTCCCCCTGAACCTGAAAC
ATAAAATGAATGCAATTGTTGTTGTTAACTTGTTTATTGCAGCTTATAATGGTTACAAATAAAGCAATAG
CATCACAAATTTCACAAATAAAGCATTTTTTTCACTGCATTCTAGTTGTGGTTTGTCCAAACTCATCAAT
GTATCTTAACGCGTAAATTGTAAGCGTTAATATTTTGTTAAAATTCGCGTTAAATTTTTGTTAAATCAGC
TCATTTTTTAACCAATAGGCCGAAATCGGCAAAATCCCTTATAAATCAAAAGAATAGACCGAGATAGGGT
[37 nt withheld, positions 3151-3187]
AAAGAACGTGGACTCCAACGTCAAAGG
[49 nt withheld, positions 3215-3263]
T
[91 nt withheld, positions 3265-3355]
G
[124 nt withheld, positions 3357-3480]
CAGGTGGCACTTTTCGGGGAAATGTGCGCGGAACCCCTATTTGTTTATTTTTCTAAATACATTCAAATAT
GTATCCGCTCATGAGACAATAACCCTGATAAATGCTTCAATAATATTGAAAAAGGAAGAGTCCTGAGGCG
GAAAGAACCAGCTGTGGAATGTGTGTCAGTTAGGGTGTGGAAAGTCCCCAGGCTCCCCAGCAGGCAGAAG
TATGCAAAGCATGCATCTCAATTAGTCAGCAACCAGGTGTGGAAAGTCCCCAGGCTCCCCAGCAGGCAGA
AGTATGCAAAGCATGCATCTCAATTAGTCAGCAACCATAGTCCCGCCCCTAACTCCGCCCATCCCGCCCC
TAACTCCGCCCAGTTCCGCCCATTCTCCGCCCCATGGCTGACTAATTTTTTTTATTTATGCAGAGGCCGA
GGCCGCCTCGGCCTCTGAGCTATTCCAGAAGTAGTGAGGAGGCTTTTTTGGAGGCCTAGGCTTTTGCAAA
GATCGATCAAGAGACAGGATGAGGATCGTTTCGCATGATTGAACAAGATGGATTGCACGCAGGTTCTCCG
GCCGCTTGGGTGGAGAGGCTATTCGGCTATGACTGGGCACAACAGACAATCGGCTGCTCTGATGCCGCCG
TGTTCCGGCTGTCAGCGCAGGGGCGCCCGGTTCTTTTTGTCAAGACCGACCTGTCCGGTGCCCTGAATGA
ACTGCAAGACGAGGCAGCGCGGCTATCGTGGCTGGCCACGACGGGCGTTCCTTGCGCAGCTGTGCTCGAC
GTTGTCACTGAAGCGGGAAGGGACTGGCTGCTATTGGGCGAAGTGCCGGGGCAGGATCTCCTGTCATCTC
ACCTTGCTCCTGCCGAGAAAGTATCCATCATGGCTGATGCAATGCGGCGGCTGCATACGCTTGATCCGGC
TACCTGCCCATTCGACCACCAAGCGAAACATCGCATCGAGCGAGCACGTACTCGGATGGAAGCCGGTCTT
GTCGATCAGGATGATCTGGACGAAGAGCATCAGGGGCTCGCGCCAGCCGAACTGTTCGCCAGGCTCAAGG
CGAGCATGCCCGACGGCGAGGATCTCGTCGTGACCCATGGCGATGCCTGCTTGCCGAATATCATGGTGGA
AAATGGCCGCTTTTCTGGATTCATCGACTGTGGCCGGCTGGGTGTGGCGGACCGCTATCAGGACATAGCG
TTGGCTACCCGTGATATTGCTGAAGAGCTTGGCGGCGAATGGGCTGACCGCTTCCTCGTGCTTTACGGTA
TCGCCGCTCCCGATTCGCAGCGCATCGCCTTCTATCGCCTTCTTGACGAGTTCTTCTGAGCGGGACTCTG
GGGTTCGAAATGACCGACCAAGCGACGCCCAACCTGCCATCACGAGATTTCGATTCCACCGCCGCCTTCT
ATGAAAGGTTGGGCTTCGGAATCGTTTTCCGGGACGCCGGCTGGATGATCCTCCAGCGCGGGGATCTCAT
GCTGGAGTTCTTCGCCCACCCTAGGGGGAGGCTAACTGAAACACGGAAGGAGACAATACCGGAAGGAACC
CGCGCTATGACGGCAATAAAAAGACAGAATAAAACGCAC
Features (pLannotate 1.2.2; 15 found; start..end, strand, type, name):
    110..126     -  polyA_signal   bGH poly(A) signal (fragment): bovine growth hormone polyadenylation signal
    348..936     +  rep_origin     ori: high-copy-number ColE1/pMB1/pBR322/pUC origin of replication
   1111..1414    +  enhancer       CMV enhancer: human cytomegalovirus immediate early enhancer
   1415..1618    +  promoter       CMV promoter: human cytomegalovirus (CMV) immediate early promoter
   1663..2622    +  CDS            mIFP: mIFP is a basic (constitutively fluorescent) near ir fluorescent protein published in 2015, derived from Bradyrhizobium sp.. It has very low acid sensitivity. It requires the cofactor biliverdin for fluorescence.
   2674..2736    +  CDS            H-Ras (fragment): human small GTPase proto-oncoprotein
   2737..2773    +  misc_feature   MCS (fragment): multiple cloning site
   2790..2874    +  CDS            large T antigen (fragment): large T antigen from SV40 (simian virus 40)
   2897..3018    +  polyA_signal   SV40 poly(A) signal: SV40 polyadenylation signal
   3052..3480    -  rep_origin     f1 ori (sequence partly withheld): f1 bacteriophage origin of replication; arrow indicates direction of (+) strand synthesis
   3507..3611    +  promoter       AmpR promoter: bla
   3613..3970    +  promoter       SV40 promoter: SV40 enhancer and early promoter
   4005..4799    +  CDS            NeoR/KanR: aminoglycoside phosphotransferase from Tn5; aph(3')-II (or nptII); confers resistance to neomycin, kanamycin, and G418 (Geneticin®)
   4820..4972    +  CDS            ble (fragment): BLE_KLEPN - Experimental evidence at protein level: Swiss-Prot protein existence level 1. Binding protein with a strong affinity to the bleomycin family of antibiotics. Binds to CL990; an antimitotic-antibiotic compound. From Klebsiella pneumoniae.
   5031..19      +  polyA_signal   HSV TK poly(A) signal (across the origin): herpes simplex virus thymidine kinase polyadenylation signal (Cole and Stacy, 1985)
