[The description below was written by a language model from this plasmid's Addgene catalogue record and pLannotate feature annotations shown in this document.]
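Description:
mIFP12-Farnesyl-5 is a mammalian expression plasmid of about 5.1 kb that targets a near-infrared fluorescent protein to the plasma membrane. Its layout resembles the common C1-type fluorescent-protein fusion vectors. The CMV immediate-early enhancer and promoter drive an mIFP coding sequence, followed after a short linker by a fragment encoding the final 20 amino acids of human H-Ras. Remnant multiple cloning site sequence and an SV40 polyadenylation signal close the transcription unit. The H-Ras C-terminal tail carries the CAAX farnesylation signal, which directs lipid modification and anchors the fused reporter to the inner leaflet of the plasma membrane.

mIFP is a monomeric, bacteriophytochrome-derived protein from Bradyrhizobium that needs biliverdin as a chromophore cofactor. The record lists excitation at 683 nm and emission at 704 nm. The depositor comment describes the encoded protein as mPlum, but the name, spectral values and annotated sequence all indicate mIFP, so that comment appears to be a carry-over from another entry.

The plasmid replicates in E. coli from a high-copy ColE1/pUC-type origin and also contains an f1 origin. A single NeoR/KanR (Tn5 aminoglycoside phosphotransferase) gene is served by tandem bacterial (bla-type) and SV40 early promoters and ends in an HSV TK polyadenylation signal. This gene provides kanamycin selection in bacteria and G418 selection in transfected mammalian cells. The short bGH poly(A), large T antigen and ble annotations are fragmentary matches rather than functional elements.

The construct is typically used as a far-red/infrared plasma membrane marker for live-cell imaging. Its spectral position allows it to be combined with visible-range fluorescent proteins.
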