Addgene plasmid #56251: mIFP12-Farnesyl-5
Purpose: Localization: Plasma Membrane, Excitation: 683, Emission: 704
Depositing lab: Michael Davidson. Depositing organization: Florida State University, Tallahassee. Publication: A naturally monomeric infrared fluorescent protein for protein labeling in vivo. Yu D, Baird MA, Allen JR, Howe ES, Klassen MP, Reade A, Makhijani K, Song Y, Liu S, Murthy Z, Zhang SQ, Weiner OD, Kornberg TB, Jan YN, Davidson MW, Shu X. Nat Methods. 2015 Aug;12(8):763-765. doi: 10.1038/nmeth.3447. Epub 2015 Jun 22. PubMed 26098020.
Backbone
  Vector backbone: mIFP12
  Backbone size w/o insert (bp): 4750
  Vector type: Mammalian Expression
  Selectable markers: Neomycin (select with G418)
Growth in bacteria
  Bacterial resistance: Kanamycin, 50 μg/mL
  Growth temperature: 37°C
  Growth strain: DH5alpha
  Copy number: High Copy
Gene/Insert
  Gene/Insert name: Farnesyl (alt name: NM_001130442.1)
  Species: H. sapiens (human)
  Mutation: encodes final 20 aa of NM_001130442.1
  Entrez Gene: HRAS (a.k.a. C-BAS/HAS, C-H-RAS, C-HA-RAS1, CTLO, H-RASIDX, HAMSV, HRAS1, RASH1, p21ras)
  Promoter: CMV
  Tag / fusion protein: mIFP12
  Cloning method: Unknown
  Sequencing primers: 5′ CMV-F; 3′ SV40pA-R
Terms and licenses: Academic/Nonprofit Terms; Industry Terms
Depositor comments: Encodes mPlum with the C-terminal farnesylation signal from c-Ras. Excitation = 683; Emission = 704
How to cite: mIFP12-Farnesyl-5 was a gift from Michael Davidson (Addgene plasmid # 56251 ; http://n2t.net/addgene:56251 ; RRID:Addgene_56251)
