>Addgene plasmid #56251 | mIFP12-Farnesyl-5 | depositor partial sequence | sequence record 87151 | insert sequence
CGTCAGATCCGCTAGCGCTACCGGTCGCCACCATGTCGGTACCGCTGACTACCTCAGCATTCGGCCACGC
GTTTCTGGCTAACTGTGAACGCGAGCAGATCCACCTGGCGGGCTCCATTCAGCCGCACGGTATCCTGCTG
GCTGTGAAAGAGCCGGACAACGTGGTGATCCAGGCTTCTATTAACGCTGCGGAGTTCCTGAACACCAACT
CTGTTGTTGGCCGTCCGCTGCGTGACCTGGGCGGCGATCTGCCTTTGCAGATCCTGCCGCACCTGAACGG
CCCGCTGCACCTGGCTCCGATGACCCTGCGTTGTACCGTGGGTTCTCCGCCGCGTCGTGTGGACTGTACC
ATTCATCGTCCGTCTAACGGCGGCCTGATCGTAGAACTGGAACCAGCAACCAAGACCACTAACATTGCGC
CGGCTCTGGACGGTGCGTTTCATCGTATCACTTCTTCATCCTCCCTGATGGGCCTGTGTGACGAAACCGC
GACTATTATCCGTGAGATTACTGGCTACGACCGTGTGATGGTAGTACGTTTCGATGAAGAGGGTAATGGC
GAAATTCTGTCCGAACGTCGTCGTGCGGACCTGGAAGCGTTCCTGGGTAACCGCTACCCGGCGTCTACTA
TTCCGCAGATCGCTCGTCGCCTGTACGAACATAACCGTGTTCGCCTGCTGGTAGATGTGAACTATACTCC
GGTTCCGCTACAGCCGCGCATCAGCCCGCTGAACGGTCGTGATCTGGATATGTCCCTGTCTTGCCTGCGC
TCTATGTCCCCGATCCACCAGAAATACATGCAGGACATGGGCGTTGGCGCGACCCTGGTTTGCTCTCTGA
TGGTGTCTGGTCGTCTGTGGGGTCTGATCGCTTGCCACCACTACGAACCGCGCTTCGTTCCGTTCCACAT
TCGCGCTGCTGGCGAAGCGCTGGCGGAAACTTGTGCGATCCGCATCGCGACGCTGGAGAGCTTTGCACAG
TCTCAGTCCAAAGGTGGCGGAAGCGGCGGCGGAAGCGGTGGCGGAAGTTCCGGACTCAGATCTAAGCTGA
ACCCTCCTGATGAGAGTGGCCCCGGCTGCATGAGCTGCAAGTGTGTGCTCTCCTGAGAATTCTGCAGTCG
ACGGTACCGCGGGCCCGGGATCCACCGGATCTAGATAACTGATCATAATCAGC
