>Addgene plasmid #56251 | mIFP12-Farnesyl-5 | addgene partial sequence | sequence record 119373 | CMV-F 5'-CGCAAATGGGCGGTAGGCGTG-3'
AACCGTCAGAATCCGCTAGCGCTACCGGTCGCCACCATGTCGGTACCGCTGACTACCTCAGCATTCGGCC
ACGCGTTTCTGGCTAACTGTGAACGCGAGCAGATCCACCTGGCGGGCTCCATTCAGCCGCACGGTATCCT
GCTGGCTGTGAAAGAGCCGGACAACGTGGTGATCCAGGCTTCTATTAACGCTGCGGAGTTCCTGAACACC
AACTCTGTTGTTGGCCGTCCGCTGCGTGACCTGGGCGGCGATCTGCCTTTGCAGATCCTGCCGCACCTGA
ACGGCCCGCTGCACCTGGCTCCGATGACCCTGCGTTGTACCGTGGGTTCTCCGCCGCGTCGTGTGGACTG
TACCATTCATCGTCCGTCTAACGGCGGCCTGATCGTAGAACTGGAACCAGCAACCAAGACCACTAACATT
GCGCCGGCTCTGGACGGTGCGTTTCATCGTATCACTTCTTCATCCTCCCTGATGGGCCTGTGTGACGAAA
CCGCGACTATTATCCGTGAGATTACTGGCTACGACCGTGTGATGGTAGTACGTTTCGATGAAGAGGGTAA
TGGCGAAATTCTGTCCGAACGTCGTCGTGCGGACCTGGAAGCGTTCCTGGGTAACCGCTACCCGGCGTCT
ACTATTCCGCAGATCGCTCGTCGCCTGTACGAACATAACCGTGTTCGCCTGCTGGTAGATGTGAACTATA
CTCCGGTTCCGCTACAGCCGCGCATCAGCCCGCTGAACGGTCGTGATCTGGATATGTCCCTGTCTTGCCT
GCGCTCTATGTCCCCGATCCACCAGAAATACATGCAGGACATGGGCGTTGGCGCGACCCTGGTTTGCTCT
CTGATGGTGTCTGGTCGTCTGTGGGGTCTGA
